Addgene plasmid #144359: TFORF0477
Purpose: Lentiviral vector for overexpressing transcription factor ORFs with unique 24-bp barcodes. Barcodes facilitate identification of transcription factors in pooled screens.
Depositing lab: Feng Zhang. Depositing organization: Broad Institute. Publication: A transcription factor atlas of directed differentiation. Joung J, Ma S, Tay T, Geiger-Schuller KR, Kirchgatterer PC, Verdine VK, Guo B, Arias-Garcia MA, Allen WE, Singh A, Kuksenko O, Abudayyeh OO, Gootenberg JS, Fu Z, Macrae RK, Buenrostro JD, Regev A, Zhang F. Cell. 2023 Jan 5;186(1):209-229.e26. doi: 10.1016/j.cell.2022.11.026. PubMed 36608654.
Backbone
  Vector backbone: pLX_TRC317
  Backbone manufacturer: Broad Institute Genetic Perturbation Platform
  Backbone size w/o insert (bp): 8264
  Vector type: Mammalian Expression, Lentiviral
  Selectable markers: Puromycin
Growth in bacteria
  Bacterial resistance: Ampicillin, 100 μg/mL
  Growth temperature: 37°C
  Growth strain: EPI400
  Copy number: High Copy
Gene/Insert
  Gene/Insert name: SP140
  Species: H. sapiens (human)
  Insert size (bp): 2624
  Entrez Gene: SP140 (a.k.a. LYSP100, LYSP100-A, LYSP100-B)
  Promoter: EF1a
  Cloning method: Unknown
  Sequencing primers: 5′ GGGTGGAGACTGAAGTTAGGCCAG; 3′ CACATAGCGTAAAAGGAGCAACATAG
Terms and licenses: Academic/Nonprofit Terms; Industry Terms: Not Available to Industry
Depositor comments: NM_001278451,ENST00000420434 . The transcription factor ORF portion of this plasmid was synthesized by Genewiz. Please test multiple small colonies in case of plasmid recombination. To make this collection available in a timely manner, a portion of this collection was not fully sequenced by Addgene. If an Addgene verified full plasmid sequence is not available, please contact us prior to placing an order to request the full sequence.
How to cite: TFORF0477 was a gift from Feng Zhang (Addgene plasmid # 144359 ; http://n2t.net/addgene:144359 ; RRID:Addgene_144359)
