[The description below was written by a language model from this plasmid's Addgene catalogue record and pLannotate feature annotations shown in this document.]
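Description:
TFORF0477 is a lentiviral mammalian expression plasmid built on the pLX_TRC317 backbone and carrying the human SP140 open reading frame (also known as LYSP100), one member of a barcoded transcription factor ORF collection. It is propagated in E. coli through a high-copy ColE1/pUC-type origin with ampicillin selection (AmpR under its own bla promoter). An f1 origin and remnants of a lac/lacZα cloning region with T7 and T3 promoters are also present in the bacterial portion. The depositor notes that the plasmid can recombine during propagation and that the ORF was made by gene synthesis.

The viral cassette follows a third-generation, self-inactivating design. An RSV promoter fused to a truncated HIV-1 5' LTR drives genomic RNA production in packaging cells, followed by the Ψ packaging signal with a partial gag sequence and the RRE for Rev-dependent nuclear export. A ΔU3 3' LTR prevents LTR-driven transcription after integration, with an SV40 polyadenylation signal downstream. Within the proviral region, an SV40 early promoter/origin element drives a puromycin N-acetyltransferase gene for selecting transduced cells. A cPPT/CTS element, which aids nuclear import of the viral genome, follows it. The EF-1α promoter then drives constitutive SP140 expression, and a WPRE downstream of the ORF enhances transcript stability and expression. A short annotated U6 promoter fragment lies between the ORF and the WPRE. The record describes a unique 24-bp barcode for each construct, but the feature table does not annotate it, so its position is not stated. The barcode lets the overexpressed factor be identified in pooled screens, such as those testing transcription factors for directed differentiation.
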