Features (pLannotate 1.2.2; 31 found; start..end, strand, type, name):
      1..1179    +  promoter       EF-1α promoter: strong constitutive promoter for human elongation factor EF-1α
   1223..3715    +  CDS            SP140: SP140_HUMAN - Also known as LYSP100 From Homo sapiens (Human).
   3731..3784    +  promoter       U6 promoter (fragment): RNA polymerase III promoter for human U6 snRNA
   3826..4414    +  misc_feature   WPRE: woodchuck hepatitis virus posttranscriptional regulatory element
   4465..4484    +  misc_feature   cPPT/CTS (fragment): central polypurine tract and central termination sequence of HIV-1
   4486..4719    +  LTR            3' LTR (ΔU3): self-inactivating 3' long terminal repeat (LTR) from HIV-1
   4797..4918    +  polyA_signal   SV40 poly(A) signal: SV40 polyadenylation signal
   4958..5093    +  rep_origin     SV40 ori: SV40 origin of replication
   5114..5132    -  promoter       T7 promoter: promoter for bacteriophage T7 RNA polymerase
   5140..5295    +  CDS            lacZα (fragment): LacZα fragment of β-galactosidase; lacZ fragment
   5300..5728    +  rep_origin     f1 ori (sequence partly withheld): f1 bacteriophage origin of replication; arrow indicates direction of (+) strand synthesis
   5781..5885    +  promoter       AmpR promoter: bla
   5886..6746    +  CDS            AmpR: β-lactamase; bla; confers resistance to ampicillin, carbenicillin, and related antibiotics
   6917..7505    +  rep_origin     ori: high-copy-number ColE1/pMB1/pBR322/pUC origin of replication
   7688..7780    +  CDS            lacI (fragment): lac repressor; lacI; The lac repressor binds to the lac operator to inhibit transcription in E. coli. This inhibition can be relieved by adding lactose or isopropyl-β-D-thiogalactopyranoside (IPTG).
   7793..7814    +  protein_bind   CAP binding site: CAP binding activates transcription in the presence of cAMP. E. coli catabolite activator protein
   7829..7859    +  promoter       lac promoter: promoter for the E. coli lac operon
   7863..7885    +  protein_bind   lac operator (fragment): The lac repressor binds to the lac operator to inhibit transcription in E. coli. This inhibition can be relieved by adding lactose or isopropyl-β-D-thiogalactopyranoside (IPTG). lac repressor encoded by lacI
   7928..7946    +  promoter       T3 promoter: promoter for bacteriophage T3 RNA polymerase
   7974..8200    +  promoter       RSV promoter: Rous sarcoma virus enhancer/promoter
   8201..8381    +  LTR            5' LTR (truncated): truncated 5' long terminal repeat (LTR) from HIV-1
   8428..8553    +  misc_feature   HIV-1 Ψ: packaging signal of human immunodeficiency virus type 1
   8537..8900    +  CDS            HIV-1 gag (fragment): gag protein from human immunodeficiency virus 1; gag
   9046..9279    +  misc_feature   RRE: The Rev response element (RRE) of HIV-1 allows for Rev-dependent mRNA export from the nucleus to the cytoplasm.
   9656..9682    +  CDS            Rev (fragment): human immunodeficiency virus 1 (HIV-1) Rev protein; rev; enhances nuclear export of unspliced and incompletely spliced viral mRNAs
   9689..9712    +  promoter       SV40 promoter (fragment): SV40 early promoter
   9713..9784    +  promoter       SV40 promoter (fragment): SV40 enhancer and early promoter
   9808..9943    +  rep_origin     SV40 ori: SV40 origin of replication
   9989..10585   +  CDS            PuroR (fragment): puromycin N-acetyltransferase; pac from Streptomyces; confers resistance to puromycin
  10634..10751   +  misc_feature   cPPT/CTS: central polypurine tract and central termination sequence of HIV-1
  10816..10882   +  CDS            small t antigen (fragment): SV40 (simian virus 40) small t antigen
>Addgene plasmid #144359 | TFORF0477 | addgene full sequence | sequence record 353556 | Addgene NGS Result
GGCTCCGGTGCCCGTCAGTGGGCAGAGCGCACATCGCCCACAGTCCCCGAGAAGTTGGGGGGAGGGGTCG
GCAATTGAACCGGTGCCTAGAGAAGGTGGCGCGGGGTAAACTGGGAAAGTGATGTCGTGTACTGGCTCCG
CCTTTTTCCCGAGGGTGGGGGAGAACCGTATATAAGTGCAGTAGTCGCCGTGAACGTTCTTTTTCGCAAC
GGGTTTGCCGCCAGAACACAGGTAAGTGCCGTGTGTGGTTCCCGCGGGCCTGGCCTCTTTACGGGTTATG
GCCCTTGCGTGCCTTGAATTACTTCCACCTGGCTGCAGTACGTGATTCTTGATCCCGAGCTTCGGGTTGG
AAGTGGGTGGGAGAGTTCGAGGCCTTGCGCTTAAGGAGCCCCTTCGCCTCGTGCTTGAGTTGAGGCCTGG
CCTGGGCGCTGGGGCCGCCGCGTGCGAATCTGGTGGCACCTTCGCGCCTGTCTCGCTGCTTTCGATAAGT
CTCTAGCCATTTAAAATTTTTGATGACCTGCTGCGACGCTTTTTTTCTGGCAAGATAGTCTTGTAAATGC
GGGCCAAGATCTGCACACTGGTATTTCGGTTTTTGGGGCCGCGGGCGGCGACGGGGCCCGTGCGTCCCAG
CGCACATGTTCGGCGAGGCGGGGCCTGCGAGCGCGGCCACCGAGAATCGGACGGGGGTAGTCTCAAGCTG
GCCGGCCTGCTCTGGTGCCTGGCCTCGCGCCGCCGTGTATCGCCCCGCCCTGGGCGGCAAGGCTGGCCCG
GTCGGCACCAGTTGCGTGAGCGGAAAGATGGCCGCTTCCCGGCCCTGCTGCAGGGAGCTCAAAATGGAGG
ACGCGGCGCTCGGGAGAGCGGGCGGGTGAGTCACCCACACAAAGGAAAAGGGCCTTTCCGTCCTCAGCCG
TCGCTTCATGTGACTCCACGGAGTACCGGGCGCCGTCCAGGCACCTCGATTAGTTCTCGAGCTTTTGGAG
TACGTCGTCTTTAGGTTGGGGGGAGGGGTTTTATGCGATGGAGTTTCCCCACACTGAGTGGGTGGAGACT
GAAGTTAGGCCAGCTTGGCACTTGATGTAATTCTCCTTGGAATTTGCCCTTTTTGAGTTTGGATCTTGGT
TCATTCTCAAGCCTCAGACAGTGGTTCAAAGTTTTTTTCTTCCATTTCAGGTGTCGTGAGGCTAGCACCG
CCACCATGGCCCAGCAGGGCCAGCAGGGGCAGATGGCAAGTGGAGACAGCAATCTCAACTTCAGGATGGT
CGCAGAGATCCAGAACGTAGAGGGTCAGAACCTGCAGGAGCAGGTTTGCCCTGAGCCCATTTTCAGGTTC
TTCAGAGAAAACAAGGTGGAGATTGCAAGTGCAATAACAAGGCCATTTCCTTTCCTTATGGGCCTCCGAG
ACCGCTCCTTCATCTCCGAGCAGATGTATGAACATTTTCAAGAAGCTTTTAGAAACCTGGTCCCAGTGAC
AAGAGTGATGTATTGTGTACTCAGTGAACTGGAGAAGACATTTGGCTGGTCACATCTGGAAGCATTGTTC
AGCAGGATTAACCTGATGGCCTATCCTGATTTAAACGAGATTTACAGAAGCTTCCAGAATGTATGCTATG
AACACTCACCTCTCCAAATGAATAATGTAAACGATTTAGAAGATAGACCCAGATTACTACCATATGGTAA
ACAAGAGAACAGCAATGCCTGTCATGAAATGGATGATATAGCAGTGCCTCAGGAAGCCTTGAGCTCCTCG
CCAAGGTGTGAGCCAGGTTTCTCTTCAGAGTCTTGTGAGCAGTTAGCTCTCCCAAAGGCTGGTGGAGGAG
ATGCTGAAGATGCACCCAGCCTACTACCAGGTGGGGGAGTGTCCTGTAAACTTGCTATACAAATAGATGA
AGGAGAATCAGAAGAAATGCCCAAGTTACTGCCTTATGATACAGAAGTTCTAGAAAGCAACGGGATGATA
GATGCGGCAAGGACATACAGCACAGCACCAGGGGAGAAACAGGGAGAGGAGGAAGGCAGGAACAGTCCCA
GAAAAAGAAACCAAGACAAGGAGAAGTACCAAGAGAGTCCAGAGGGAAGAGACAAAGAGACCTTTGATCT
AAAAACTCCCCAAGTCACTAATGAAGGAGAACCAGAGAAGGGGCTCTGTCTACTACCAGGTGAAGGAGAA
GAGGGCAGTGATGACTGTTCAGAAATGTGTGATGGAGAAGAGCCCCAGGAAGCCTCTAGCTCCCTAGCAA
GATGTGGGTCAGTTTCTTGTTTATCTGCAGAGACCTTTGATCTAAAGACTCCCCAAGTCACTAATGAAGG
AGAACCAGAGAAGGAGCTCAGTCTACTACCAGGTGAAGGAGAAGTGTCTAGTGAACTAGAAAATCACCCA
ATGAATGAAGAAGGAGAATCAGAAGAGCTTGCTTCTAGCCTGCTATATGATAATGTACCAGGAGCGGAGC
AATCAGCATATGAAAATGAGAAGTGTTCCTGTGTCATGTGTTTCTCAGAAGAGGTGCCAGGAAGCCCAGA
AGCAAGGACGGAAAGTGATCAAGCGTGTGGCACAATGGATACTGTGGATATTGCAAACAACTCCACTTTG
GGAAAACCCAAGAGGAAAAGAAGAAAAAAGAGGGGGCATGGCTGGAGCAGAATGAGAATGAGAAGGCAGG
AAAACAGCCAACAAAATGATAATAGCAAAGCCGACGGCCAGGTGGTCTCCAGTGAAAAGAAGGCGAACGT
GAATCTGAAAGACCTTTCCAAGATTAGGGGGAGAAAGAGAGGCAAACCTGGAACCCGCTTCACTCAGAGT
GACAGAGCTGCACAGAAAAGAGTCCGATCAAGAGCTTCAAGAAAGCACAAAGATGAAACTGTGGATTTTA
AGGCTCCTTTGCTTCCAGTGACCTGTGGTGGGGTGAAGGGAATTTTACATAAGAAGAAATTGCAGCAAGG
AATCTTGGTGAAGTGTATACAGACTGAGGATGGAAAATGGTTCACCCCCACGGAATTTGAAATCAAAGGA
GGCCATGCAAGATCAAAGAACTGGAGGCTGAGTGTGCGCTGTGGCGGGTGGCCCCTACGATGGCTGATGG
AGAATGGATTTCTGCCTGATCCTCCAAGAATACGTTACAGGAAAAAAAAGAGAATACTGAAGTCTCAAAA
CAATAGCTCAGTTGACCCTTGTATGAGAAACCTGGATGAGTGTGAGGTGTGCCGGGACGGAGGGGAGCTG
TTCTGTTGCGACACTTGTTCAAGAGTCTTCCATGAGGACTGTCACATCCCGCCTGTGGAAGCTGAGAGGA
CCCCGTGGAATTGCATCTTCTGCAGGATGAAGGAGTCTCCGGGAAGCCAACAGTGTTGTCAGGAATCTGA
GGTCCTGGAGAGGCAGATGTGTCCTGAGGAACAGTTGAAATGTGAGTTCCTCCTCTTGAAAGTCTATTGC
TGTTCTGAGAGCTCCTTTTTTGCCAAGATTCCATACTATTATTATATTAGAGAGGCGTGTCAAGGCCTGA
AGGAGCCCATGTGGTTGGATAAAATCAAGAAAAGGCTGAATGAGCACGGTTACCCCCAAGTGGAGGGGTT
TGTACAAGACATGCGCCTCATCTTCCAGAACCACAGGGCCTCTTACAAGTACAAGGATTTTGGCCAAATG
GGATTTAGACTGGAGGCTGAGTTTGAGAAGAATTTCAAGGAAGTGTTTGCTATTCAGGAAACAAATGGGA
ACAATTAGTAATGAACTAGTCCGTAACTTGAAAGTATTTCGATTTCTTGGCTTTATATATCTTGTGGAAA
GGACGAGCGTGCTCAGCCGCTACTAAACGTACGCGTTAAGTCGACAATCAACCTCTGGATTACAAAATTT
GTGAAAGATTGACTGGTATTCTTAACTATGTTGCTCCTTTTACGCTATGTGGATACGCTGCTTTAATGCC
TTTGTATCATGCTATTGCTTCCCGTATGGCTTTCATTTTCTCCTCCTTGTATAAATCCTGGTTGCTGTCT
CTTTATGAGGAGTTGTGGCCCGTTGTCAGGCAACGTGGCGTGGTGTGCACTGTGTTTGCTGACGCAACCC
CCACTGGTTGGGGCATTGCCACCACCTGTCAGCTCCTTTCCGGGACTTTCGCTTTCCCCCTCCCTATTGC
CACGGCGGAACTCATCGCCGCCTGCCTTGCCCGCTGCTGGACAGGGGCTCGGCTGTTGGGCACTGACAAT
TCCGTGGTGTTGTCGGGGAAATCATCGTCCTTTCCTTGGCTGCTCGCCTGTGTTGCCACCTGGATTCTGC
GCGGGACGTCCTTCTGCTACGTCCCTTCGGCCCTCAATCCAGCGGACCTTCCTTCCCGCGGCCTGCTGCC
GGCTCTGCGGCCTCTTCCGCGTCTTCGCCTTCGCCCTCAGACGAGTCGGATCTCCCTTTGGGCCGCCTCC
CCGCGTCGACTTTAAGACCAATGACTTACAAGGCAGCTGTAGATCTTAGCCACTTTTTAAAAGAAAAGGG
GGGACTGGAAGGGCTAATTCACTCCCAACGAAGACAAGATCTGCTTTTTGCTTGTACTGGGTCTCTCTGG
TTAGACCAGATCTGAGCCTGGGAGCTCTCTGGCTAACTAGGGAACCCACTGCTTAAGCCTCAATAAAGCT
TGCCTTGAGTGCTTCAAGTAGTGTGTGCCCGTCTGTTGTGTGACTCTGGTAACTAGAGATCCCTCAGACC
CTTTTAGTCAGTGTGGAAAATCTCTAGCAGTACGTATAGTAGTTCATGTCATCTTATTATTCAGTATTTA
TAACTTGCAAAGAAATGAATATCAGAGAGTGAGAGGAACTTGTTTATTGCAGCTTATAATGGTTACAAAT
AAAGCAATAGCATCACAAATTTCACAAATAAAGCATTTTTTTCACTGCATTCTAGTTGTGGTTTGTCCAA
ACTCATCAATGTATCTTATCATGTCTGGCTCTAGCTATCCCGCCCCTAACTCCGCCCATCCCGCCCCTAA
CTCCGCCCAGTTCCGCCCATTCTCCGCCCCATGGCTGACTAATTTTTTTTATTTATGCAGAGGCCGAGGC
CGCCTCGGCCTCTGAGCTATTCCAGAAGTAGTGAGGAGGCTTTTTTGGAGGCCTAGGGACGTACCCAATT
CGCCCTATAGTGAGTCGTATTACGCGCGCTCACTGGCCGTCGTTTTACAACGTCGTGACTGGGAAAACCC
TGGCGTTACCCAACTTAATCGCCTTGCAGCACATCCCCCTTTCGCCAGCTGGCGTAATAGCGAAGAGGCC
CGCACCGATCGCCCTTCCCAACAGTTGCGCAGCCTGAATGGCGAATGGG
[124 nt withheld, positions 5300-5423]
C
[91 nt withheld, positions 5425-5515]
A
[49 nt withheld, positions 5517-5565]
CCTTTGACGTTGGAGTCCACGTTCTTT
[37 nt withheld, positions 5593-5629]
ACCCTATCTCGGTCTATTCTTTTGATTTATAAGGGATTTTGCCGATTTCGGCCTATTGGTTAAAAAATGA
GCTGATTTAACAAAAATTTAACGCGAATTTTAACAAAATATTAACGCTTACAATTTAGGTGGCACTTTTC
GGGGAAATGTGCGCGGAACCCCTATTTGTTTATTTTTCTAAATACATTCAAATATGTATCCGCTCATGAG
ACAATAACCCTGATAAATGCTTCAATAATATTGAAAAAGGAAGAGTATGAGTATTCAACATTTCCGTGTC
GCCCTTATTCCCTTTTTTGCGGCATTTTGCCTTCCTGTTTTTGCTCACCCAGAAACGCTGGTGAAAGTAA
AAGATGCTGAAGATCAGTTGGGTGCACGAGTGGGTTACATCGAACTGGATCTCAACAGCGGTAAGATCCT
TGAGAGTTTTCGCCCCGAAGAACGTTTTCCAATGATGAGCACTTTTAAAGTTCTGCTATGTGGCGCGGTA
TTATCCCGTATTGACGCCGGGCAAGAGCAACTCGGTCGCCGCATACACTATTCTCAGAATGACTTGGTTG
AGTACTCACCAGTCACAGAAAAGCATCTTACGGATGGCATGACAGTAAGAGAATTATGCAGTGCTGCCAT
AACCATGAGTGATAACACTGCGGCCAACTTACTTCTGACAACGATCGGAGGACCGAAGGAGCTAACCGCT
TTTTTGCACAACATGGGGGATCATGTAACTCGCCTTGATCGTTGGGAACCGGAGCTGAATGAAGCCATAC
CAAACGACGAGCGTGACACCACGATGCCTGTAGCAATGGCAACAACGTTGCGCAAACTATTAACTGGCGA
ACTACTTACTCTAGCTTCCCGGCAACAATTAATAGACTGGATGGAGGCGGATAAAGTTGCAGGACCACTT
CTGCGCTCGGCCCTTCCGGCTGGCTGGTTTATTGCTGATAAATCTGGAGCCGGTGAGCGTGGGTCTCGCG
GTATCATTGCAGCACTGGGGCCAGATGGTAAGCCCTCCCGTATCGTAGTTATCTACACGACGGGGAGTCA
GGCAACTATGGATGAACGAAATAGACAGATCGCTGAGATAGGTGCCTCACTGATTAAGCATTGGTAACTG
TCAGACCAAGTTTACTCATATATACTTTAGATTGATTTAAAACTTCATTTTTAATTTAAAAGGATCTAGG
TGAAGATCCTTTTTGATAATCTCATGACCAAAATCCCTTAACGTGAGTTTTCGTTCCACTGAGCGTCAGA
CCCCGTAGAAAAGATCAAAGGATCTTCTTGAGATCCTTTTTTTCTGCGCGTAATCTGCTGCTTGCAAACA
AAAAAACCACCGCTACCAGCGGTGGTTTGTTTGCCGGATCAAGAGCTACCAACTCTTTTTCCGAAGGTAA
CTGGCTTCAGCAGAGCGCAGATACCAAATACTGTTCTTCTAGTGTAGCCGTAGTTAGGCCACCACTTCAA
GAACTCTGTAGCACCGCCTACATACCTCGCTCTGCTAATCCTGTTACCAGTGGCTGCTGCCAGTGGCGAT
AAGTCGTGTCTTACCGGGTTGGACTCAAGACGATAGTTACCGGATAAGGCGCAGCGGTCGGGCTGAACGG
GGGGTTCGTGCACACAGCCCAGCTTGGAGCGAACGACCTACACCGAACTGAGATACCTACAGCGTGAGCT
ATGAGAAAGCGCCACGCTTCCCGAAGGGAGAAAGGCGGACAGGTATCCGGTAAGCGGCAGGGTCGGAACA
GGAGAGCGCACGAGGGAGCTTCCAGGGGGAAACGCCTGGTATCTTTATAGTCCTGTCGGGTTTCGCCACC
TCTGACTTGAGCGTCGATTTTTGTGATGCTCGTCAGGGGGGCGGAGCCTATGGAAAAACGCCAGCAACGC
GGCCTTTTTACGGTTCCTGGCCTTTTGCTGGCCTTTTGCTCACATGTTCTTTCCTGCGTTATCCCCTGAT
TCTGTGGATAACCGTATTACCGCCTTTGAGTGAGCTGATACCGCTCGCCGCAGCCGAACGACCGAGCGCA
GCGAGTCAGTGAGCGAGGAAGCGGAAGAGCGCCCAATACGCAAACCGCCTCTCCCCGCGCGTTGGCCGAT
TCATTAATGCAGCTGGCACGACAGGTTTCCCGACTGGAAAGCGGGCAGTGAGCGCAACGCAATTAATGTG
AGTTAGCTCACTCATTAGGCACCCCAGGCTTTACACTTTATGCTTCCGGCTCGTATGTTGTGTGGAATTG
TGAGCGGATAACAATTTCACACAGGAAACAGCTATGACCATGATTACGCCAAGCGCGCAATTAACCCTCA
CTAAAGGGAACAAAAGCTGGAGCTGCAAGCTTAATGTAGTCTTATGCAATACTCTTGTAGTCTTGCAACA
TGGTAACGATGAGTTAGCAACATGCCTTACAAGGAGAGAAAAAGCACCGTGCATGCCGATTGGTGGAAGT
AAGGTGGTACGATCGTGCCTTATTAGGAAGGCAACAGACGGGTCTGACATGGATTGGACGAACCACTGAA
TTGCCGCATTGCAGAGATATTGTATTTAAGTGCCTAGCTCGATACATAAACGGGTCTCTCTGGTTAGACC
AGATCTGAGCCTGGGAGCTCTCTGGCTAACTAGGGAACCCACTGCTTAAGCCTCAATAAAGCTTGCCTTG
AGTGCTTCAAGTAGTGTGTGCCCGTCTGTTGTGTGACTCTGGTAACTAGAGATCCCTCAGACCCTTTTAG
TCAGTGTGGAAAATCTCTAGCAGTGGCGCCCGAACAGGGACTTGAAAGCGAAAGGGAAACCAGAGGAGCT
CTCTCGACGCAGGACTCGGCTTGCTGAAGCGCGCACGGCAAGAGGCGAGGGGCGGCGACTGGTGAGTACG
CCAAAAATTTTGACTAGCGGAGGCTAGAAGGAGAGAGATGGGTGCGAGAGCGTCAGTATTAAGCGGGGGA
GAATTAGATCGCGATGGGAAAAAATTCGGTTAAGGCCAGGGGGAAAGAAAAAATATAAATTAAAACATAT
AGTATGGGCAAGCAGGGAGCTAGAACGATTCGCAGTTAATCCTGGCCTGTTAGAAACATCAGAAGGCTGT
AGACAAATACTGGGACAGCTACAACCATCCCTTCAGACAGGATCAGAAGAACTTAGATCATTATATAATA
CAGTAGCAACCCTCTATTGTGTGCATCAAAGGATAGAGATAAAAGACACCAAGGAAGCTTTAGACAAGAT
AGAGGAAGAGCAAAACAAAAGTAAGACCACCGCACAGCAAGCGGCCGCTGATCTTCAGACCTGGAGGAGG
AGATATGAGGGACAATTGGAGAAGTGAATTATATAAATATAAAGTAGTAAAAATTGAACCATTAGGAGTA
GCACCCACCAAGGCAAAGAGAAGAGTGGTGCAGAGAGAAAAAAGAGCAGTGGGAATAGGAGCTTTGTTCC
TTGGGTTCTTGGGAGCAGCAGGAAGCACTATGGGCGCAGCGTCAATGACGCTGACGGTACAGGCCAGACA
ATTATTGTCTGGTATAGTGCAGCAGCAGAACAATTTGCTGAGGGCTATTGAGGCGCAACAGCATCTGTTG
CAACTCACAGTCTGGGGCATCAAGCAGCTCCAGGCAAGAATCCTGGCTGTGGAAAGATACCTAAAGGATC
AACAGCTCCTGGGGATTTGGGGTTGCTCTGGAAAACTCATTTGCACCACTGCTGTGCCTTGGAATGCTAG
TTGGAGTAATAAATCTCTGGAACAGATTTGGAATCACACGACCTGGATGGAGTGGGACAGAGAAATTAAC
AATTACACAAGCTTAATACACTCCTTAATTGAAGAATCGCAAAACCAGCAAGAAAAGAATGAACAAGAAT
TATTGGAATTAGATAAATGGGCAAGTTTGTGGAATTGGTTTAACATAACAAATTGGCTGTGGTATATAAA
ATTATTCATAATGATAGTAGGAGGCTTGGTAGGTTTAAGAATAGTTTTTGCTGTACTTTCTATAGTGAAT
AGAGTTAGGCAGGGATATTCACCATTATCGTTTCAGACCCACCTCCCAACCCCGAGGGGACCCATGCATT
GCATCTCAATTAGTCAGCAACCAGGTGTGGAAAGTCCCCAGGCTCCCCAGCAGGCAGAAGTATGCAAAGC
ATGCGTCTCAATTAGTCAGCAACCATAGTCCCGCCCCTAACTCCGCCCATCCCGCCCCTAACTCCGCCCA
GTTCCGCCCATTCTCCGCCCCATGGCTGACTAATTTTTTTTATTTATGCAGAGGCCGAGGCCGCCTCGGC
CTCTGAGCTATTCCAGAAGTAGTGAGGAGGCTTTTTTGGAGGCCTAGGCTTTTGCAAAAAGCTTTCTAGA
GGTACCACCGGAGCTTACCATGACCGAGTACAAGCCCACGGTGCGCCTCGCCACCCGCGACGACGTCCCC
AGGGCCGTACGCACCCTCGCCGCCGCGTTCGCCGACTACCCCGCCACGCGCCACACCGTCGATCCGGACC
GCCACATCGAGCGGGTCACCGAGCTGCAAGAACTCTTCCTCACGCGCGTCGGGCTCGACATCGGCAAGGT
GTGGGTCGCGGACGACGGCGCCGCCGTGGCGGTCTGGACCACGCCGGAGAGCGTCGAAGCGGGGGCGGTG
TTCGCCGAGATCGGCCCGCGCATGGCCGAGTTGAGCGGTTCCCGGCTGGCCGCGCAGCAACAGATGGAAG
GCCTCCTGGCGCCGCACCGGCCCAAGGAGCCCGCGTGGTTCCTGGCCACCGTCGGCGTCTCGCCCGACCA
CCAGGGCAAGGGTCTGGGCAGCGCCGTCGTGCTCCCCGGAGTGGAGGCGGCCGAGCGCGCCGGGGTGCCC
GCCTTCCTGGAGACCTCCGCGCCCCGCAACCTCCCCTTCTACGAGCGGCTCGGCTTCACCGTCACCGCCG
ACGTCGAGGTGCCCGAAGGACCGCGCACCTGGTGCATGACCCGCAAGCCCGGTGCCAGTTAACGAATTCT
AGATCTTGAGACAAATGGCAGTATTCATCCACAATTTTAAAAGAAAAGGGGGGATTGGGGGGTACAGTGC
AGGGGAAAGAATAGTAGACATAATAGCAACAGACATACAAACTAAAGAATTACAAAAACAAATTACAAAA
ATTCAAAATTTTCGGGTTTATTACAGGGACAGCAGAGATCCACTTTGGCGCCGGCTCGAGGCCTGCAGGT
GCAAAGATGGATAAAGTTTTAAACAGAGAGGAATCTTTGCAGCTAATGGACCTTCTAGGTCTTGAAAGGA
GTGGGAATT
