>Addgene plasmid #144359 | TFORF0477 | depositor partial sequence | sequence record 285192 | Insert
ACCGCCACCATGGCCCAGCAGGGCCAGCAGGGGCAGATGGCAAGTGGAGACAGCAATCTCAACTTCAGGA
TGGTCGCAGAGATCCAGAACGTAGAGGGTCAGAACCTGCAGGAGCAGGTTTGCCCTGAGCCCATTTTCAG
GTTCTTCAGAGAAAACAAGGTGGAGATTGCAAGTGCAATAACAAGGCCATTTCCTTTCCTTATGGGCCTC
CGAGACCGCTCCTTCATCTCCGAGCAGATGTATGAACATTTTCAAGAAGCTTTTAGAAACCTGGTCCCAG
TGACAAGAGTGATGTATTGTGTACTCAGTGAACTGGAGAAGACATTTGGCTGGTCACATCTGGAAGCATT
GTTCAGCAGGATTAACCTGATGGCCTATCCTGATTTAAACGAGATTTACAGAAGCTTCCAGAATGTATGC
TATGAACACTCACCTCTCCAAATGAATAATGTAAACGATTTAGAAGATAGACCCAGATTACTACCATATG
GTAAACAAGAGAACAGCAATGCCTGTCATGAAATGGATGATATAGCAGTGCCTCAGGAAGCCTTGAGCTC
CTCGCCAAGGTGTGAGCCAGGTTTCTCTTCAGAGTCTTGTGAGCAGTTAGCTCTCCCAAAGGCTGGTGGA
GGAGATGCTGAAGATGCACCCAGCCTACTACCAGGTGGGGGAGTGTCCTGTAAACTTGCTATACAAATAG
ATGAAGGAGAATCAGAAGAAATGCCCAAGTTACTGCCTTATGATACAGAAGTTCTAGAAAGCAACGGGAT
GATAGATGCGGCAAGGACATACAGCACAGCACCAGGGGAGAAACAGGGAGAGGAGGAAGGCAGGAACAGT
CCCAGAAAAAGAAACCAAGACAAGGAGAAGTACCAAGAGAGTCCAGAGGGAAGAGACAAAGAGACCTTTG
ATCTAAAAACTCCCCAAGTCACTAATGAAGGAGAACCAGAGAAGGGGCTCTGTCTACTACCAGGTGAAGG
AGAAGAGGGCAGTGATGACTGTTCAGAAATGTGTGATGGAGAAGAGCCCCAGGAAGCCTCTAGCTCCCTA
GCAAGATGTGGGTCAGTTTCTTGTTTATCTGCAGAGACCTTTGATCTAAAGACTCCCCAAGTCACTAATG
AAGGAGAACCAGAGAAGGAGCTCAGTCTACTACCAGGTGAAGGAGAAGTGTCTAGTGAACTAGAAAATCA
CCCAATGAATGAAGAAGGAGAATCAGAAGAGCTTGCTTCTAGCCTGCTATATGATAATGTACCAGGAGCG
GAGCAATCAGCATATGAAAATGAGAAGTGTTCCTGTGTCATGTGTTTCTCAGAAGAGGTGCCAGGAAGCC
CAGAAGCAAGGACGGAAAGTGATCAAGCGTGTGGCACAATGGATACTGTGGATATTGCAAACAACTCCAC
TTTGGGAAAACCCAAGAGGAAAAGAAGAAAAAAGAGGGGGCATGGCTGGAGCAGAATGAGAATGAGAAGG
CAGGAAAACAGCCAACAAAATGATAATAGCAAAGCCGACGGCCAGGTGGTCTCCAGTGAAAAGAAGGCGA
ACGTGAATCTGAAAGACCTTTCCAAGATTAGGGGGAGAAAGAGAGGCAAACCTGGAACCCGCTTCACTCA
GAGTGACAGAGCTGCACAGAAAAGAGTCCGATCAAGAGCTTCAAGAAAGCACAAAGATGAAACTGTGGAT
TTTAAGGCTCCTTTGCTTCCAGTGACCTGTGGTGGGGTGAAGGGAATTTTACATAAGAAGAAATTGCAGC
AAGGAATCTTGGTGAAGTGTATACAGACTGAGGATGGAAAATGGTTCACCCCCACGGAATTTGAAATCAA
AGGAGGCCATGCAAGATCAAAGAACTGGAGGCTGAGTGTGCGCTGTGGCGGGTGGCCCCTACGATGGCTG
ATGGAGAATGGATTTCTGCCTGATCCTCCAAGAATACGTTACAGGAAAAAAAAGAGAATACTGAAGTCTC
AAAACAATAGCTCAGTTGACCCTTGTATGAGAAACCTGGATGAGTGTGAGGTGTGCCGGGACGGAGGGGA
GCTGTTCTGTTGCGACACTTGTTCAAGAGTCTTCCATGAGGACTGTCACATCCCGCCTGTGGAAGCTGAG
AGGACCCCGTGGAATTGCATCTTCTGCAGGATGAAGGAGTCTCCGGGAAGCCAACAGTGTTGTCAGGAAT
CTGAGGTCCTGGAGAGGCAGATGTGTCCTGAGGAACAGTTGAAATGTGAGTTCCTCCTCTTGAAAGTCTA
TTGCTGTTCTGAGAGCTCCTTTTTTGCCAAGATTCCATACTATTATTATATTAGAGAGGCGTGTCAAGGC
CTGAAGGAGCCCATGTGGTTGGATAAAATCAAGAAAAGGCTGAATGAGCACGGTTACCCCCAAGTGGAGG
GGTTTGTACAAGACATGCGCCTCATCTTCCAGAACCACAGGGCCTCTTACAAGTACAAGGATTTTGGCCA
AATGGGATTTAGACTGGAGGCTGAGTTTGAGAAGAATTTCAAGGAAGTGTTTGCTATTCAGGAAACAAAT
GGGAACAATTAGTAATGAACTAGTCCGTAACTTGAAAGTATTTCGATTTCTTGGCTTTATATATCTTGTG
GAAAGGACGAGCGTGCTCAGCCGCTACTAAACGT
