>Addgene plasmid #144359 | TFORF0477 | depositor partial sequence | sequence record 285193 | Barcode
GCGTGCTCAGCCGCTACTAAACGT
